Addgene plasmid #119156: pColE1_sgRNA_M4NS_AmpR
Purpose: Encodes sgRNA targeting position 6 in pColE1_70a_deGFP_KanR with four mismatches in the non-seed region
Depositing lab: Vincent Noireaux. Depositing organization: University of Minnesota. Publication: An educational module to explore CRISPR technologies with a cell-free transcription-translation system. Collias D, Marshall R, Collins SP, Beisel CL, Noireaux V. Synth Biol (Oxf). 2019 Jan 21;4(1):ysz005. doi: 10.1093/synbio/ysz005. eCollection 2019. PubMed 32995532.
Backbone
  Vector backbone: YTK095
  Vector type: CRISPR
Growth in bacteria
  Bacterial resistance: Ampicillin, 100 μg/mL
  Growth temperature: 37°C
  Growth strain: DH5alpha
  Copy number: High Copy
Gene/Insert
  Gene/Insert name: sgRNA targeting position 6 in pColE1_70a_deGFP_KanR, with four mismatches in the non-seed region (alt name: sgRNA-M4NS)
  gRNA/shRNA sequence: CCATAAATTGTCAACACGCA
  Promoter: J23119
  Cloning method: Restriction Enzyme; 5′ cloning site NsiI (not destroyed); 3′ cloning site HindIII (not destroyed)
  Sequencing primers: 5′ ttatagtcctgtcgggtttcg
Resource information
  A portion of this plasmid was derived from a plasmid made by: Dr. Chase Beisel Lab
Terms and licenses: Academic/Nonprofit Terms; Industry Terms: Not Available to Industry
How to cite: pColE1_sgRNA_M4NS_AmpR was a gift from Vincent Noireaux (Addgene plasmid # 119156 ; http://n2t.net/addgene:119156 ; RRID:Addgene_119156)
