[The description below was written by a language model from this plasmid's Addgene catalogue record and pLannotate feature annotations shown in this document.]
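Description:
pColE1_sgRNA_M4NS_AmpR is a small (about 2.2 kb) bacterial CRISPR plasmid built on the YTK095 backbone that expresses a single guide RNA. It is maintained in E. coli as a high-copy plasmid through a ColE1/pMB1-type origin of replication and is selected with ampicillin, using a β-lactamase gene driven by its native bla promoter. Beyond these maintenance elements, the annotated sequence contains only the guide RNA expression unit, so the plasmid does not itself supply a Cas protein.

The payload is a 20-nucleotide spacer placed between the strong constitutive synthetic bacterial promoter J23119 and the Streptococcus pyogenes Cas9 guide RNA scaffold, cloned between NsiI and HindIII sites that remain intact. The guide, called sgRNA-M4NS, is directed at a site designated position 6 in a companion reporter plasmid, pColE1_70a_deGFP_KanR, but deliberately carries four mismatches to that target in the non-seed region, the part of the spacer generally considered more tolerant of imperfect pairing than the PAM-proximal seed. Comparing it with other guides against the same site would show how mismatch number and position affect Cas9-based targeting of the deGFP reporter, although the record does not list those other guides. According to the associated publication, the plasmid belongs to an educational module for exploring CRISPR technologies in a cell-free transcription-translation system, where the guide would be transcribed directly from the plasmid in the reaction. The record does not specify which Cas9 variant it is paired with. Part of the construct was derived from a plasmid made in another laboratory.
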