Features (pLannotate 1.2.2; 5 found; start..end, strand, type, name):
     72..106     +  promoter       J23119 promoter: bacterial promoter (Registry of Standard Biological Parts BBa J23119)
    127..202     +  misc_RNA       gRNA scaffold: guide RNA scaffold for the Streptococcus pyogenes CRISPR/Cas9 system
    464..1324    -  CDS            AmpR: β-lactamase; bla; confers resistance to ampicillin, carbenicillin, and related antibiotics
   1325..1429    -  promoter       AmpR promoter: bla
   1532..2120    +  rep_origin     ori: high-copy-number ColE1/pMB1/pBR322/pUC origin of replication
>Addgene plasmid #119156 | pColE1_sgRNA_M4NS_AmpR | addgene full sequence | sequence record 229445 | Addgene NGS Result
TTTCCTGCGTTATCCCCTGATTCTGTGGATAACCGTGCGGCCCGAGAGCATCGATCCTAGCATGGATGCA
TTTGACAGCTAGCTCAGTCCTAGGTATAATGCTAGCCCATAAATTGTCAACACGCAGTTTTAGAGCTAGA
AATAGCAAGTTAAAATAAGGCTAGTCCGTTATCAACTTGAAAAAGTGGCACCGAGTCGGTGCTTTTTTTC
CGGCTTATCGGTCAGTTTCACCTGATTTACGTAAAAACCCGCTTCGGCGGGTTTTTGCTTTTGGAGGGGC
AGAAAGATGAATGACTGTCCACGACGCTATACCCAAAAGAAAAAGCTTGAAAGAATCGATCGATCCCGAA
TGAGTAGTACAGCGGCCGCGATTATCAAAAAGGATCTTCACCTAGATCCTTTTAAATTAAAAATGAAGTT
TTAAATCAATCTAAAGTATATATGAGTAAACTTGGTCTGACAGTTACCAATGCTTAATCAGTGAGGCACC
TATCTCAGCGATCTGTCTATTTCGTTCATCCATAGTTGCCTGACTCCCCGTCGTGTAGATAACTACGATA
CGGGAGGGCTTACCATCTGGCCCCAGTGCTGCAATGATACCGCGGGACCCACGCTCACCGGCTCCAGATT
TATCAGCAATAAACCAGCCAGCCGGAAGGGCCGAGCGCAGAAGTGGTCCTGCAACTTTATCCGCCTCCAT
CCAGTCTATTAATTGTTGCCGGGAAGCTAGAGTAAGTAGTTCGCCAGTTAATAGTTTGCGCAACGTTGTT
GCCATTGCTACAGGCATCGTGGTGTCACGCTCGTCGTTTGGTATGGCTTCATTCAGCTCCGGTTCCCAAC
GATCAAGGCGAGTTACATGATCCCCCATGTTGTGCAAAAAAGCGGTTAGCTCCTTCGGTCCTCCGATCGT
TGTCAGAAGTAAGTTGGCCGCAGTGTTATCACTCATGGTTATGGCAGCACTGCATAATTCTCTTACTGTC
ATGCCATCCGTAAGATGCTTTTCTGTGACTGGTGAGTACTCAACCAAGTCATTCTGAGAATAGTGTATGC
GGCGACCGAGTTGCTCTTGCCCGGCGTCAATACGGGATAATACCGCGCCACATAGCAGAACTTTAAAAGT
GCTCATCATTGGAAAACGTTCTTCGGGGCGAAAACTCTCAAGGATCTTACCGCTGTTGAGATCCAGTTCG
ATGTAACCCACTCGTGCACCCAACTGATCTTCAGCATCTTTTACTTTCACCAGCGTTTCTGGGTGAGCAA
AAACAGGAAGGCAAAATGCCGCAAAAAAGGGAATAAGGGCGACACGGAAATGTTGAATACTCATACTCTT
CCTTTTTCAATATTATTGAAGCATTTATCAGGGTTATTGTCTCATGAGCGGATACATATTTGAATGTATT
TAGAAAAATAAACAAATAGGGGTTCCGCGCACATTTCCCCGAAAAGTGCCACCTGTCATGACCAAAATCC
CTTAACGTGAGTTTTCGTTCCACTGAGCGTCAGACCCCGTAGAAAAGATCAAAGGATCTTCTTGAGATCC
TTTTTTTCTGCGCGTAATCTGCTGCTTGCAAACAAAAAAACCACCGCTACCAGCGGTGGTTTGTTTGCCG
GATCAAGAGCTACCAACTCTTTTTCCGAAGGTAACTGGCTTCAGCAGAGCGCAGATACCAAATACTGTTC
TTCTAGTGTAGCCGTAGTTAGGCCACCACTTCAAGAACTCTGTAGCACCGCCTACATACCTCGCTCTGCT
AATCCTGTTACCAGTGGCTGCTGCCAGTGGCGATAAGTCGTGTCTTACCGGGTTGGACTCAAGACGATAG
TTACCGGATAAGGCGCAGCGGTCGGGCTGAACGGGGGGTTCGTGCACACAGCCCAGCTTGGAGCGAACGA
CCTACACCGAACTGAGATACCTACAGCGTGAGCTATGAGAAAGCGCCACGCTTCCCGAAGGGAGAAAGGC
GGACAGGTATCCGGTAAGCGGCAGGGTCGGAACAGGAGAGCGCACGAGGGAGCTTCCAGGGGGAAACGCC
TGGTATCTTTATAGTCCTGTCGGGTTTCGCCACCTCTGACTTGAGCGTCGATTTTTGTGATGCTCGTCAG
GGGGGCGGAGCCTATGGAAAAACGCCAGCAACGCGGCCTTTTTACGGTTCCTGGCCTTTTGCTGGCCTTT
TGCTCACATGTTC
